Addgene plasmid #111690: MAC_N_PSA1
Purpose: MAC-tagged gene expression
Depositing lab: Markku Varjosalo. Depositing organization: University of Helsinki, Institute of Biotechnology. Publication: An AP-MS- and BioID-compatible MAC-tag enables comprehensive mapping of protein interactions and subcellular localizations. Liu X, Salokas K, Tamene F, Jiu Y, Weldatsadik RG, Ohman T, Varjosalo M. Nat Commun. 2018 Mar 22;9(1):1188. doi: 10.1038/s41467-018-03523-2. PubMed 29568061.
Backbone
  Vector backbone: MAC-tag-N
  Backbone manufacturer: Markku Varjosalo, Addgene plasmid #108078
  Vector type: Mammalian Expression
Growth in bacteria
  Bacterial resistance: Ampicillin, 100 μg/mL
  Growth temperature: 37°C
  Growth strain: DH5alpha
  Copy number: High Copy
Gene/Insert
  Gene/Insert name: PSA1 (alt name: PSMA1)
  Species: H. sapiens (human)
  Entrez Gene: PSMA1 (a.k.a. HC2, HEL-S-275, NU, PROS30)
  Cloning method: Gateway Cloning
Terms and licenses: Academic/Nonprofit Terms; Industry Terms: Not Available to Industry
Depositor comments: CCSB-DFCI hORFeome collection(11049_A03)
How to cite: MAC_N_PSA1 was a gift from Markku Varjosalo (Addgene plasmid # 111690 ; http://n2t.net/addgene:111690 ; RRID:Addgene_111690)
