[The description below was written by a language model from this plasmid's Addgene catalogue record and pLannotate feature annotations shown in this document.]
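Description:
MAC_N_PSA1 is a mammalian expression plasmid of about 7.1 kb, built by Gateway cloning of the human PSMA1 open reading frame (PSA1, an alpha-type subunit of the 20S core proteasome) into the MAC-tag-N destination backbone. The ORF was sourced from the CCSB-DFCI hORFeome collection. In bacteria the plasmid is maintained through a high-copy ColE1/pUC-type origin and selected with ampicillin via the β-lactamase gene. A partial f1 origin and residual lac regulatory elements are also annotated in the backbone.

The expression cassette is driven by the CMV immediate early enhancer and promoter, followed directly by two short tet operator-like matches. This suggests tetracycline-regulated expression in cells that supply the Tet repressor, though the record does not say so explicitly. Downstream lies the N-terminal MAC-tag, annotated as an E. coli BirA-derived biotin ligase coding sequence followed by an HA epitope and two Strep-Tag II motifs. The attB1 site comes next, then PSMA1, attB2 and the bovine growth hormone polyadenylation signal. The tag combines a biotin ligase for proximity labelling (BioID) with Strep tags for affinity purification, so one construct supports both AP-MS and BioID mapping of PSMA1 interaction partners. The HA epitope allows detection and localisation of the fusion protein.

An FRT site sits immediately upstream of a hygromycin resistance gene that has no annotated promoter of its own and ends in an SV40 polyadenylation signal. This layout is typical of vectors designed for FLP-mediated integration into a genomic FRT landing site, where insertion activates hygromycin resistance and yields isogenic stable cell lines.
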