Features (pLannotate 1.2.2; 27 found; start..end, strand, type, name):
     10..389     +  enhancer       CMV enhancer: human cytomegalovirus immediate early enhancer
    390..593     +  promoter       CMV promoter: human cytomegalovirus (CMV) immediate early promoter
    595..614     +  promoter       PLtetO-1 promoter (fragment): modified phage lambda PL promoter with tet operator sites (Lutz and Bujard, 1997)
    616..635     +  promoter       PLtetO-1 promoter (fragment): modified phage lambda PL promoter with tet operator sites (Lutz and Bujard, 1997)
    643..676     +  promoter       TRE3GV promoter (fragment): 3rd-generation Tet-responsive promoter that can be activated by binding of Tet-On® 3G, optimized for retroviral and lentiviral vectors
    836..1798    +  CDS            birA: BIRA_ECOLI - Also known as bioR, dhbB. Experimental evidence at protein level: Swiss-Prot protein existence level 1. Acts both as a biotin--[acetyl-CoA-carboxylase] ligase and a biotin-operon repressor. In the presence of ATP, BirA activates biotin to form the BirA-biotinyl-5'-adenylate (BirA-bio-5'-AMP or holoBirA) complex. HoloBirA can either transfer the biotinyl moiety to the biotin carboxyl carrier protein (BCCP) subunit of acetyl-CoA carboxylase, or bind to the biotin operator site and inhibit transcription of the operon. From Escherichia coli (strain K12).
   1799..1824    +  CDS            3xHA (fragment): three tandem HA epitope tags
   1856..1875    +  CDS            Strep-Tag II (fragment): peptide that binds Strep-Tactin®, an engineered form of streptavidin
   1916..1938    +  CDS            Strep-Tag II (fragment): peptide that binds Strep-Tactin®, an engineered form of streptavidin
   1953..1970    +  protein_bind   attB1 (fragment): mutant version of attB; core recombination site for the Gateway® BP reaction BP Clonase™
   1976..2764    +  CDS            PSMA1 (sequence withheld): PSA1_HUMAN - Also known as HC2, NU, PROS30, PSC2. Experimental evidence at protein level: Swiss-Prot protein existence level 1. Component of the 20S core proteasome complex involved in the proteolytic degradation of most intracellular proteins. This complex plays numerous essential roles within the cell by associating with different regulatory particles. Associated with two 19S regulatory particles, forms the 26S proteasome and thus participates in the ATP- dependent degradation of ubiquitinated proteins. The 26S proteasome plays a key role in the maintenance of protein homeostasis by removing
   2769..2786    -  protein_bind   attB2 (fragment): mutant version of attB; core recombination site for the Gateway® BP reaction BP Clonase™
   2831..3055    +  polyA_signal   bGH poly(A) signal: bovine growth hormone polyadenylation signal
   3059..3080    +  promoter       SV40 promoter (fragment): SV40 enhancer and early promoter
   3101..3334    +  rep_origin     f1 ori (fragment) (sequence partly withheld): f1 bacteriophage origin of replication; arrow indicates direction of (+) strand synthesis
   3339..3386    +  protein_bind   FRT: FLP-mediated recombination occurs in the 8-bp core sequence TCTAGAAA (Turan and Bode, 2011). FLP recombinase from the Saccharomyces cerevisiae 2μ plasmid
   3394..4416    +  CDS            HygR: aminoglycoside phosphotransferase from E. coli; aph(4)-Ia; confers resistance to hygromycin
   4426..4551    +  CDS            ble (fragment): BLE_KLEPN - Experimental evidence at protein level: Swiss-Prot protein existence level 1. Binding protein with a strong affinity to the bleomycin family of antibiotics. Binds to CL990; an antimitotic-antibiotic compound. From Klebsiella pneumoniae.
   4546..4667    +  polyA_signal   SV40 poly(A) signal: SV40 polyadenylation signal
   4740..4756    -  protein_bind   lac operator: The lac repressor binds to the lac operator to inhibit transcription in E. coli. This inhibition can be relieved by adding lactose or isopropyl-β-D-thiogalactopyranoside (IPTG). lac repressor encoded by lacI
   4764..4794    -  promoter       lac promoter: promoter for the E. coli lac operon
   4809..4830    -  protein_bind   CAP binding site: CAP binding activates transcription in the presence of cAMP. E. coli catabolite activator protein
   4843..4935    -  CDS            lacI (fragment): lac repressor; lacI; The lac repressor binds to the lac operator to inhibit transcription in E. coli. This inhibition can be relieved by adding lactose or isopropyl-β-D-thiogalactopyranoside (IPTG).
   5118..5706    -  rep_origin     ori: high-copy-number ColE1/pMB1/pBR322/pUC origin of replication
   5877..6737    -  CDS            AmpR: β-lactamase; bla; confers resistance to ampicillin, carbenicillin, and related antibiotics
   6738..6842    -  promoter       AmpR promoter: bla
   6901..6953    -  misc_feature   bom (fragment): basis of mobility region from pBR322
>Addgene plasmid #111690 | MAC_N_PSA1 | addgene full sequence | sequence record 212871 | Addgene NGS Result
ATACGCGTTGACATTGATTATTGACTAGTTATTAATAGTAATCAATTACGGGGTCATTAGTTCATAGCCC
ATATATGGAGTTCCGCGTTACATAACTTACGGTAAATGGCCCGCCTGGCTGACCGCCCAACGACCCCCGC
CCATTGACGTCAATAATGACGTATGTTCCCATAGTAACGCCAATAGGGACTTTCCATTGACGTCAATGGG
TGGAGTATTTACGGTAAACTGCCCACTTGGCAGTACATCAAGTGTATCATATGCCAAGTACGCCCCCTAT
TGACGTCAATGACGGTAAATGGCCCGCCTGGCATTATGCCCAGTACATGACCTTATGGGACTTTCCTACT
TGGCAGTACATCTACGTATTAGTCATCGCTATTACCATGGTGATGCGGTTTTGGCAGTACATCAATGGGC
GTGGATAGCGGTTTGACTCACGGGGATTTCCAAGTCTCCACCCCATTGACGTCAATGGGAGTTTGTTTTG
GCACCAAAATCAACGGGACTTTCCAAAATGTCGTAACAACTCCGCCCCATTGACGCAAATGGGCGGTAGG
CGTGTACGGTGGGAGGTCTATATAAGCAGAGCTCTCCCTATCAGTGATAGAGATCTCCCTATCAGTGATA
GAGATCGTCGACGAGCTCGTTTAGTGAACCGTCAGATCGCCTGGAGACGCCATCCACGCTGTTTTGACCT
CCATAGAAGACACCGGGACCGATCCAGCCTCCGGACTCTAGCGTTTAAACTTAAGCTTGGTACCGAGCTC
GGATCCACTAGTCCAGTGTGGTGGAATTCTGCAGATATCCAGCACAGTGGCGGCCGCTCGAGACCATGAA
GGACAACACCGTGCCCCTGAAGCTGATCGCCCTGCTGGCCAACGGCGAGTTCCACTCTGGCGAGCAGCTG
GGCGAGACACTGGGCATGAGCAGAGCCGCCATCAACAAGCACATCCAGACCCTGCGGGACTGGGGCGTGG
ACGTGTTCACAGTGCCCGGCAAGGGCTACAGCCTGCCCGAGCCCATCCAGCTGCTGAACGCCAAGCAGAT
CCTGGGCCAGCTGGATGGCGGATCTGTGGCCGTGCTGCCCGTGATCGACAGCACCAACCAGTATCTGCTC
GACCGGATCGGCGAGCTGAAGTCCGGCGACGCCTGTATCGCCGAGTACCAGCAGGCCGGCAGAGGCGGCA
GGGGCAGAAAGTGGTTCAGCCCCTTCGGCGCCAACCTGTACCTGAGCATGTTCTGGAGACTGGAACAGGG
CCCAGCCGCCGCTATTGGCCTGAGCCTGGTCATCGGCATCGTGATGGCCGAGGTGCTGCGGAAGCTGGGC
GCCGACAAAGTGCGCGTGAAGTGGCCCAACGACCTGTATCTGCAGGACCGGAAGCTGGCCGGCATCCTGG
TGGAACTGACCGGCAAAACAGGCGACGCCGCCCAGATCGTGATCGGCGCTGGCATCAACATGGCCATGCG
GCGGGTGGAAGAGAGCGTGGTCAACCAGGGCTGGATCACCCTGCAGGAAGCCGGCATCAACCTGGACCGG
AACACCCTGGCCGCCATGCTGATCAGAGAGCTGAGAGCCGCCCTGGAACTGTTCGAGCAGGAAGGCCTGG
CCCCCTACCTGAGCAGATGGGAGAAGCTGGACAACTTCATCAACCGGCCCGTGAAACTGATCATCGGCGA
CAAAGAGATCTTCGGCATCAGCCGGGGCATCGACAAGCAGGGGGCCCTGCTCCTGGAACAGGACGGCATC
ATCAAGCCCTGGATGGGCGGCGAGATCAGCCTGCGGAGCGCCGAGAAGTACCCATACGATGTTCCTGACT
ATGCCGGTACCGAGCTCGGATCCACCATGGCTAGCTGGAGCCACCCGCAGTTCGAGAAAGGTGGAGGTTC
CGGAGGTGGATCGGGAGGTGGATCGTGGAGCCACCCGCAGTTCGAAAAAGCGGCCGATATCACAAGTTTG
TACAAAAAAGTTGGC
[789 nt withheld, positions 1976-2764]
CCAACTTTCTTGTACAAAGTGGTGACGTAAGCTAGGGGCCCGTTTAAACCCGCTGATCAGCCTCGACTGT
GCCTTCTAGTTGCCAGCCATCTGTTGTTTGCCCCTCCCCCGTGCCTTCCTTGACCCTGGAAGGTGCCACT
CCCACTGTCCTTTCCTAATAAAATGAGGAAATTGCATCGCATTGTCTGAGTAGGTGTCATTCTATTCTGG
GGGGTGGGGTGGGGCAGGACAGCAAGGGGGAGGATTGGGAAGACAATAGCAGGCATGCTGGGGATGCGGT
GGGCTCTATGGCTTCTGAGGCGGAAAGAACCAGCTGGGGCTCTAGGGGGTATCCCC
[124 nt withheld, positions 3101-3224]
C
[91 nt withheld, positions 3226-3316]
AGGGTGATGGTTCACGTACCTAGAAGTTCCTATTCCGAAGTTCCTATTCTCTAGAAAGTATAGGAACTTC
CTTGGCCAAAAAGCCTGAACTCACCGCGACGTCTGTCGAGAAGTTTCTGATCGAAAAGTTCGACAGCGTC
TCCGACCTGATGCAGCTCTCGGAGGGCGAAGAATCTCGTGCTTTCAGCTTCGATGTAGGAGGGCGTGGAT
ATGTCCTGCGGGTAAATAGCTGCGCCGATGGTTTCTACAAAGATCGTTATGTTTATCGGCACTTTGCATC
GGCCGCGCTCCCGATTCCGGAAGTGCTTGACATTGGGGAATTCAGCGAGAGCCTGACCTATTGCATCTCC
CGCCGTGCACAGGGTGTCACGTTGCAAGACCTGCCTGAAACCGAACTGCCCGCTGTTCTGCAGCCGGTCG
CGGAGGCCATGGATGCGATCGCTGCGGCCGATCTTAGCCAGACGAGCGGGTTCGGCCCATTCGGACCGCA
AGGAATCGGTCAATACACTACATGGCGTGATTTCATATGCGCGATTGCTGATCCCCATGTGTATCACTGG
CAAACTGTGATGGACGACACCGTCAGTGCGTCCGTCGCGCAGGCTCTCGATGAGCTGATGCTTTGGGCCG
AGGACTGCCCCGAAGTCCGGCACCTCGTGCACGCGGATTTCGGCTCCAACAATGTCCTGACGGACAATGG
CCGCATAACAGCGGTCATTGACTGGAGCGAGGCGATGTTCGGGGATTCCCAATACGAGGTCGCCAACATC
TTCTTCTGGAGGCCGTGGTTGGCTTGTATGGAGCAGCAGACGCGCTACTTCGAGCGGAGGCATCCGGAGC
TTGCAGGATCGCCGCGGCTCCGGGCGTATATGCTCCGCATTGGTCTTGACCAACTCTATCAGAGCTTGGT
TGACGGCAATTTCGATGATGCAGCTTGGGCGCAGGGTCGATGCGACGCAATCGTCCGATCCGGAGCCGGG
ACTGTCGGGCGTACACAAATCGCCCGCAGAAGCGCGGCCGTCTGGACCGATGGCTGTGTAGAAGTACTCG
CCGATAGTGGAAACCGACGCCCCAGCACTCGTCCGAGGGCAAAGGAATAGCACGTACTACGAGATTTCGA
TTCCACCGCCGCCTTCTATGAAAGGTTGGGCTTCGGAATCGTTTTCCGGGACGCCGGCTGGATGATCCTC
CAGCGCGGGGATCTCATGCTGGAGTTCTTCGCCCACCCCAACTTGTTTATTGCAGCTTATAATGGTTACA
AATAAAGCAATAGCATCACAAATTTCACAAATAAAGCATTTTTTTCACTGCATTCTAGTTGTGGTTTGTC
CAAACTCATCAATGTATCTTATCATGTCTGTATACCGTCGACCTCTAGCTAGAGCTTGGCGTAATCATGG
TCATAGCTGTTTCCTGTGTGAAATTGTTATCCGCTCACAATTCCACACAACATACGAGCCGGAAGCATAA
AGTGTAAAGCCTGGGGTGCCTAATGAGTGAGCTAACTCACATTAATTGCGTTGCGCTCACTGCCCGCTTT
CCAGTCGGGAAACCTGTCGTGCCAGCTGCATTAATGAATCGGCCAACGCGCGGGGAGAGGCGGTTTGCGT
ATTGGGCGCTCTTCCGCTTCCTCGCTCACTGACTCGCTGCGCTCGGTCGTTCGGCTGCGGCGAGCGGTAT
CAGCTCACTCAAAGGCGGTAATACGGTTATCCACAGAATCAGGGGATAACGCAGGAAAGAACATGTGAGC
AAAAGGCCAGCAAAAGGCCAGGAACCGTAAAAAGGCCGCGTTGCTGGCGTTTTTCCATAGGCTCCGCCCC
CCTGACGAGCATCACAAAAATCGACGCTCAAGTCAGAGGTGGCGAAACCCGACAGGACTATAAAGATACC
AGGCGTTTCCCCCTGGAAGCTCCCTCGTGCGCTCTCCTGTTCCGACCCTGCCGCTTACCGGATACCTGTC
CGCCTTTCTCCCTTCGGGAAGCGTGGCGCTTTCTCATAGCTCACGCTGTAGGTATCTCAGTTCGGTGTAG
GTCGTTCGCTCCAAGCTGGGCTGTGTGCACGAACCCCCCGTTCAGCCCGACCGCTGCGCCTTATCCGGTA
ACTATCGTCTTGAGTCCAACCCGGTAAGACACGACTTATCGCCACTGGCAGCAGCCACTGGTAACAGGAT
TAGCAGAGCGAGGTATGTAGGCGGTGCTACAGAGTTCTTGAAGTGGTGGCCTAACTACGGCTACACTAGA
AGAACAGTATTTGGTATCTGCGCTCTGCTGAAGCCAGTTACCTTCGGAAAAAGAGTTGGTAGCTCTTGAT
CCGGCAAACAAACCACCGCTGGTAGCGGTGGTTTTTTTGTTTGCAAGCAGCAGATTACGCGCAGAAAAAA
AGGATCTCAAGAAGATCCTTTGATCTTTTCTACGGGGTCTGACGCTCAGTGGAACGAAAACTCACGTTAA
GGGATTTTGGTCATGAGATTATCAAAAAGGATCTTCACCTAGATCCTTTTAAATTAAAAATGAAGTTTTA
AATCAATCTAAAGTATATATGAGTAAACTTGGTCTGACAGTTACCAATGCTTAATCAGTGAGGCACCTAT
CTCAGCGATCTGTCTATTTCGTTCATCCATAGTTGCCTGACTCCCCGTCGTGTAGATAACTACGATACGG
GAGGGCTTACCATCTGGCCCCAGTGCTGCAATGATACCGCGAGACCCACGCTCACCGGCTCCAGATTTAT
CAGCAATAAACCAGCCAGCCGGAAGGGCCGAGCGCAGAAGTGGTCCTGCAACTTTATCCGCCTCCATCCA
GTCTATTAATTGTTGCCGGGAAGCTAGAGTAAGTAGTTCGCCAGTTAATAGTTTGCGCAACGTTGTTGCC
ATTGCTACAGGCATCGTGGTGTCACGCTCGTCGTTTGGTATGGCTTCATTCAGCTCCGGTTCCCAACGAT
CAAGGCGAGTTACATGATCCCCCATGTTGTGCAAAAAAGCGGTTAGCTCCTTCGGTCCTCCGATCGTTGT
CAGAAGTAAGTTGGCCGCAGTGTTATCACTCATGGTTATGGCAGCACTGCATAATTCTCTTACTGTCATG
CCATCCGTAAGATGCTTTTCTGTGACTGGTGAGTACTCAACCAAGTCATTCTGAGAATAGTGTATGCGGC
GACCGAGTTGCTCTTGCCCGGCGTCAATACGGGATAATACCGCGCCACATAGCAGAACTTTAAAAGTGCT
CATCATTGGAAAACGTTCTTCGGGGCGAAAACTCTCAAGGATCTTACCGCTGTTGAGATCCAGTTCGATG
TAACCCACTCGTGCACCCAACTGATCTTCAGCATCTTTTACTTTCACCAGCGTTTCTGGGTGAGCAAAAA
CAGGAAGGCAAAATGCCGCAAAAAAGGGAATAAGGGCGACACGGAAATGTTGAATACTCATACTCTTCCT
TTTTCAATATTATTGAAGCATTTATCAGGGTTATTGTCTCATGAGCGGATACATATTTGAATGTATTTAG
AAAAATAAACAAATAGGGGTTCCGCGCACATTTCCCCGAAAAGTGCCACCTGACGTCGACGGATCGGGAG
ATCTCCCGATCCCCTATGGTGCACTCTCAGTACAATCTGCTCTGATGCCGCATAGTTAAGCCAGTATCTG
CTCCCTGCTTGTGTGTTGGAGGTCGCTGAGTAGTGCGCGAGCAAAATTTAAGCTACAACAAGGCAAGGCT
TGACCGACAATTGCATGAAGAATCTGCTTAGGGTTAGGCGTTTTGCGCTGCTTCGCGATGTACGGGCCAG
AT
